Addgene plasmid #74814: pGWB420
Purpose: (Empty Backbone) Gateway cloning compatible binary vector for C-terminal fusion with 10xMyc (CaMV35S promoter).
Depositing lab: Tsuyoshi Nakagawa. Depositing organization: Shimane University. Publication: Improved Gateway binary vectors: high-performance vectors for creation of fusion constructs in transgenic analysis of plants. Nakagawa T, Suzuki T, Murata S, Nakamura S, Hino T, Maeo K, Tabata R, Kawai T, Tanaka K, Niwa Y, Watanabe Y, Nakamura K, Kimura T, Ishiguro S. Biosci Biotechnol Biochem. 2007 Aug;71(8):2095-100. Epub 2007 Aug 7. 10.1271/bbb.70216 PubMed 17690442.
Backbone
  Vector backbone: pPZP221
  Backbone manufacturer: Hajdukiewicz P., Svab Z. and Maliga P.
  Backbone size (bp): 8500
  Modifications to backbone: gentamycin-resistant marker was removed and kanamycin-resistant marker (NOS promoter:NPTII:NOS terminator) was inserted.
  Vector type: Plant Expression
  Promoter: CaMV35S
  Selectable markers: Kanamycin
Growth in bacteria
  Bacterial resistance: Chloramphenicol and Spectinomycin, 25 & 50 μg/mL
  Growth temperature: 37°C
  Growth strain: ccdB Survival
  Copy number: High Copy
Gene/Insert
  Cloning method: Gateway Cloning
Terms and licenses: Academic/Nonprofit Terms; Industry Terms: Not Available to Industry
How to cite: pGWB420 was a gift from Tsuyoshi Nakagawa (Addgene plasmid # 74814 ; http://n2t.net/addgene:74814 ; RRID:Addgene_74814)
