[The description below was written by a language model from this plasmid's Addgene catalogue record and pLannotate feature annotations shown in this document.]
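Description:
pGWB420 is an empty Gateway-compatible binary vector for Agrobacterium-mediated plant transformation, built on the pPZP221 backbone and designed to express a gene of interest as a C-terminal fusion to ten tandem Myc epitopes under the CaMV 35S promoter. The full sequence record is about 12.1 kb. Outside the T-DNA, the backbone carries a ColE1/pBR322-type origin with the bom mobilisation region for propagation in E. coli. It also carries the pVS1 origin with its RepA and StaA functions for stable replication in Agrobacterium, and an aadA gene gives bacterial selection on spectinomycin. The Gateway cassette adds chloramphenicol resistance. Because the cassette also encodes the toxin CcdB, the unrecombined vector has to be maintained in a ccdB-tolerant strain.

Between the nopaline-type right and left T-DNA borders, the strong constitutive 35S promoter sits upstream of an attR1–CmR–ccdB–attR2 destination cassette, followed by the Myc repeat coding region and a NOS terminator. The annotation software matched the repeat region to a fragment of a 13xMyc reference, whereas the catalogue entry describes it as 10xMyc. An LR reaction with an attL entry clone replaces the CmR/ccdB segment with the insert, and loss of ccdB counter-selects against non-recombinant plasmids. If the entry clone lacks a stop codon and is in frame, the encoded protein reads through attR2-derived sequence into the Myc tag. Near the left border, in the opposite orientation, a NOS promoter–NPTII–NOS terminator cassette provides kanamycin selection of transformed plants; it replaced the original gentamicin marker of pPZP221. The vector is suited to constitutive expression of epitope-tagged proteins in transgenic plants for detection or immunoprecipitation.
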