Features (pLannotate 1.2.2; 32 found; start..end, strand, type, name):
     54..78      -  misc_feature   RB T-DNA repeat: right border repeat from nopaline C58 T-DNA
    144..298     -  CDS            lacZα (fragment): LacZα fragment of β-galactosidase; lacZ fragment
    301..321     -  misc_feature   MCS (fragment): pUC18/19 multiple cloning site
    812..1153    +  promoter       CaMV 35S promoter: strong constitutive promoter from cauliflower mosaic virus
   1179..1303    +  protein_bind   attR1: mutant version of attR; recombination site for the Gateway® LR reaction LR Clonase™
   1340..1370    +  promoter       lac UV5 promoter: E. coli lac promoter with an "up" mutation
   1395..1423    +  promoter       cat promoter (fragment): promoter of the E. coli cat gene encoding chloramphenicol acetyltransferase
   1424..2083    +  CDS            CmR: chloramphenicol acetyltransferase; cat; confers resistance to chloramphenicol
   2262..2420    +  CDS            ccdA (fragment): CCDA_ECO57 - Also known as H, letA. Experimental evidence at protein level: Swiss-Prot protein existence level 1. Antitoxin component of a type II toxin-antitoxin (TA) system which inhibits the post-segregational killing (PSK) of plasmid-free cells, also referred to as a plasmid addiction system. Binds to and blocks the activity of CcdB; will also remove bound CcdB protein from the CcdB-GyrA complex by forming a CcdA-CcdB complex, a process termed rejuvenation. Functions as a transcriptional corepressor for the ccdAB operon, repression also requires CcdB (By similarity). From Escherichia coli
   2425..2727    +  CDS            ccdB: CCDB_ECOLI - Also known as G, letB, letD. Experimental evidence at protein level: Swiss-Prot protein existence level 1. Toxic component of a type II toxin-antitoxin (TA) system, functioning in plasmid maintainence. Responsible for the post- segregational killing (PSK) of plasmid-free cells, also referred to as a plasmid addiction system. Half-life of over 2 hours. Cell killing by CcdB is accompanied by filamentation, defects in chromosome and plasmid segregation, defects in cell division, formation of anucleate cells, decreased DNA synthesis and plasmid loss. Interferes with the activity of DN
   2771..2895    -  protein_bind   attR2: mutant version of attR; recombination site for the Gateway® LR reaction LR Clonase™
   2921..3308    +  CDS            13xMyc (fragment): 13 tandem Myc epitope tags
   3329..3581    +  terminator     NOS terminator: nopaline synthase terminator and poly(A) signal
   3637..3659    -  protein_bind   lac operator (fragment): The lac repressor binds to the lac operator to inhibit transcription in E. coli. This inhibition can be relieved by adding lactose or isopropyl-β-D-thiogalactopyranoside (IPTG). lac repressor encoded by lacI
   3663..3693    -  promoter       lac promoter: promoter for the E. coli lac operon
   3708..3729    -  protein_bind   CAP binding site: CAP binding activates transcription in the presence of cAMP. E. coli catabolite activator protein
   3763..4015    -  terminator     NOS terminator: nopaline synthase terminator and poly(A) signal
   4022..4228    -  CDS            ocd (fragment): OCD_AGRFC - Experimental evidence at protein level: Swiss-Prot protein existence level 1. Catalyzes the conversion of L-ornithine into L-proline with release of ammonia. Is involved in the utilization of nopaline, a catabolic pathway that proceeds through L-arginine and L-ornithine to L-proline. Nopaline is a predominant opine in plant cells transformed with Ti plasmid pTiC58. From Agrobacterium fabrum (strain C58 / ATCC 33970) (Agrobacterium tumefaciens (strain C58)).
   4235..4384    -  CDS            ble (fragment): BLE_KLEPN - Experimental evidence at protein level: Swiss-Prot protein existence level 1. Binding protein with a strong affinity to the bleomycin family of antibiotics. Binds to CL990; an antimitotic-antibiotic compound. From Klebsiella pneumoniae.
   4405..5199    -  CDS            NeoR/KanR: aminoglycoside phosphotransferase from Tn5; aph(3')-II (or nptII); confers resistance to neomycin, kanamycin, and G418 (Geneticin®)
   5220..5403    -  promoter       NOS promoter: nopaline synthase promoter NOS promoter
   5609..5633    -  misc_feature   LB T-DNA repeat: left border repeat from nopaline C58 T-DNA
   5892..5915    +  promoter       Pc promoter (fragment): intI1 (promoter lies within the coding sequence); class 1 integron promoter
   6091..6147    +  CDS            GmR (fragment): gentamycin acetyltransferase; aacC1; confers resistance to gentamycin
   6158..6945    +  CDS            SmR (fragment): aminoglycoside adenylyltransferase (Murphy, 1985); aadA; confers resistance to spectinomycin and streptomycin
   7191..7779    +  rep_origin     ori: high-copy-number ColE1/pMB1/pBR322/pUC origin of replication
   7965..8105    -  misc_feature   bom: basis of mobility region from pBR322
   8207..8246    -  CDS            rop (fragment): Rop protein, which maintains plasmids at low copy number; rop
   8449..8643    -  rep_origin     pVS1 oriV: origin of replication for the Pseudomonas plasmid pVS1 (Heeb et al., 2000)
   8709..9782    -  CDS            pVS1 RepA: replication protein from the Pseudomonas plasmid pVS1 (Heeb et al., 2000)
  10211..10840   -  CDS            pVS1 StaA: stability protein from the Pseudomonas plasmid pVS1 (Heeb et al., 2000)
  11400..11801   -  CDS            Y4CG_SINFN (fragment): Protein inferred from homology: Swiss-Prot protein existence level 3. From Sinorhizobium fredii (strain NBRC 101917 / NGR234).
>Addgene plasmid #74814 | pGWB420 | depositor full sequence | sequence record 141494 | pGWB420 sequence 12087 bps
TTTCACGCCCTTTTAAATATCCGATTATTCTAATAAACGCTCTTTTCTCTTAGGTTTACCCGCCAATATA
TCCTGTCAAACACTGATAGTTTAAACTGAAGGCGGGAAACGACAATCTGATCCAAGCTCAAGCTGCTCTA
GCATTCGCCATTCAGGCTGCGCAACTGTTGGGAAGGGCGATCGGTGCGGGCCTCTTCGCTATTACGCCAG
CTGGCGAAAGGGGGATGTGCTGCAAGGCGATTAAGTTGGGTAACGCCAGGGTTTTCCCAGTCACGACGTT
GTAAAACGACGGCCAGTGCCAAGCTTGCATGCCTGCAGGTCCCCAGATTAGCCTTTTCAATTTCAGAAAG
AATGCTAACCCACAGATGGTTAGAGAGGCTTACGCAGCAGGTCTCATCAAGACGATCTACCCGAGCAATA
ATCTCCAGGAAATCAAATACCTTCCCAAGAAGGTTAAAGATGCAGTCAAAAGATTCAGGACTAACTGCAT
CAAGAACACAGAGAAAGATATATTTCTCAAGATCAGAAGTACTATTCCAGTATGGACGATTCAAGGCTTG
CTTCACAAACCAAGGCAAGTAATAGAGATTGGAGTCTCTAAAAAGGTAGTTCCCACTGAATCAAAGGCCA
TGGAGTCAAAGATTCAAATAGAGGACCTAACAGAACTCGCCGTAAAGACTGGCGAACAGTTCATACAGAG
TCTCTTACGACTCAATGACAAGAAGAAAATCTTCGTCAACATGGTGGAGCACGACACACTTGTCTACTCC
AAAAATATCAAAGATACAGTCTCAGAAGACCAAAGGGCAATTGAGACTTTTCAACAAAGGGTAATATCCG
GAAACCTCCTCGGATTCCATTGCCCAGCTATCTGTCACTTTATTGTGAAGATAGTGGAAAAGGAAGGTGG
CTCCTACAAATGCCATCATTGCGATAAAGGAAAGGCCATCGTTGAAGATGCCTCTGCCGACAGTGGTCCC
AAAGATGGACCCCCACCCACGAGGAGCATCGTGGAAAAAGAAGACGTTCCAACCACGTCTTCAAAGCAAG
TGGATTGATGTGATATCTCCACTGACGTAAGGGATGACGCACAATCCCACTATCCTTCGCAAGACCCTTC
CTCTATATAAGGAAGTTCATTTCATTTGGAGAGAACACGGGGGACTCTAGAGTTATCAACAAGTTTGTAC
AAAAAAGCTGAACGAGAAACGTAAAATGATATAAATATCAATATATTAAATTAGATTTTGCATAAAAAAC
AGACTACATAATACTGTAAAACACAACATATCCAGTCACTATGGCGGCCCCTCGAGGGGCCGCATTAGGC
ACCCCAGGCTTTACACTTTATGCTTCCGGCTCGTATAATGTGTGGATTTTGAGTTAGGATCCGGCGAGAT
TTTCAGGAGCTAAGGAAGCTAAAATGGAGAAAAAAATCACTGGATATACCACCGTTGATATATCCCAATG
GCATCGTAAAGAACATTTTGAGGCATTTCAGTCAGTTGCTCAATGTACCTATAACCAGACCGTTCAGCTG
GATATTACGGCCTTTTTAAAGACCGTAAAGAAAAATAAGCACAAGTTTTATCCGGCCTTTATTCACATTC
TTGCCCGCCTGATGAATGCTCATCCGGAATTCCGTATGGCAATGAAAGACGGTGAGCTGGTGATATGGGA
TAGTGTTCACCCTTGTTACACCGTTTTCCATGAGCAAACTGAAACGTTTTCATCGCTCTGGAGTGAATAC
CACGACGATTTCCGGCAGTTTCTACACATATATTCGCAAGATGTGGCGTGTTACGGTGAAAACCTGGCCT
ATTTCCCTAAAGGGTTTATTGAGAATATGTTTTTCGTCTCAGCCAATCCCTGGGTGAGTTTCACCAGTTT
TGATTTAAACGTGGCCAATATGGACAACTTCTTCGCCCCCGTTTTCACCATGGGCAAATATTATACGCAA
GGCGACAAGGTGCTGATGCCGCTGGCGATTCAGGTTCATCATGCCGTCTGTGATGGCTTCCATGTCGGCA
GAATGCTTAATGAATTACAACAGTACTGCGATGAGTGGCAGGGCGGGGCGTAAAGATCTGGATCCGGCTT
ACTAAAAGCCAGATAACAGTATGCGTATTTGCGCGCTGATTTTTGCGGTATAAGAATATATACTGATATG
TATACCCGAAGTATGTCAAAAAGAGGTGTGCTATGAAGCAGCGTATTACAGTGACAGTTGACAGCGACAG
CTATCAGTTGCTCAAGGCATATATGATGTCAATATCTCCGGTCTGGTAAGCACAACCATGCAGAATGAAG
CCCGTCGTCTGCGTGCCGAACGCTGGAAAGCGGAAAATCAGGAAGGGATGGCTGAGGTCGCCCGGTTTAT
TGAAATGAACGGCTCTTTTGCTGACGAGAACAGGGACTGGTGAAATGCAGTTTAAGGTTTACACCTATAA
AAGAGAGAGCCGTTATCGTCTGTTTGTGGATGTACAGAGTGATATTATTGACACGCCCGGGCGACGGATG
GTGATCCCCCTGGCCAGTGCACGTCTGCTGTCAGATAAAGTCTCCCGTGAACTTTACCCGGTGGTGCATA
TCGGGGATGAAAGCTGGCGCATGATGACCACCGATATGGCCAGTGTGCCGGTCTCCGTTATCGGGGAAGA
AGTGGCTGATCTCAGCCACCGCGAAAATGACATCAAAAACGCCATTAACCTGATGTTCTGGGGAATATAA
ATGTCAGGCTCCCTTATACACAGCCAGTCTGCAGGTCGACCATAGTGACTGGATATGTTGTGTTTTACAG
TATTATGTAGTCTGTTTTTTATGCAAAATCTAATTTAATATATTGATATTTATATCATTTTACGTTTCTC
GTTCAGCTTTCTTGTACAAAGTGGTTGATAACAGCGGGTTAATTAACGGTGAACAAAAGCTAATCTCCGA
GGAAGACTTGAACGGTGAACAAAAATTAATCTCAGAAGAAGACTTGAACGGACTCGACGGTGAACAAAAG
TTGATTTCTGAAGAAGATTTGAACGGTGAACAAAAGCTAATCTCCGAGGAAGACTTGAACGGTGAACAAA
AATTAATCTCAGAAGAAGACTTGAACGGACTCGACGGTGAACAAAAGTTGATTTCTGAAGAAGATTTGAA
CGGTGAACAAAAGCTAATCTCCGAGGAAGACTTGAACGGTGAACAAAAATTAATCTCAGAAGAAGACTTG
AACGGACTCGACGGTGAACAAAAGTTGATTTCTGAAGAAGATTTGAACGGTGAACAAAAGCTAATCTCCG
AGGAAGACTTGAACGGTGCTTAGAGCTCGAATTTCCCCGATCGTTCAAACATTTGGCAATAAAGTTTCTT
AAGATTGAATCCTGTTGCCGGTCTTGCGATGATTATCATATAATTTCTGTTGAATTACGTTAAGCATGTA
ATAATTAACATGTAATGCATGACGTTATTTATGAGATGGGTTTTTATGATTAGAGTCCCGCAATTATACA
TTTAATACGCGATAGAAAACAAAATATAGCGCGCAAACTAGGATAAATTATCGCGCGCGGTGTCATCTAT
GTTACTAGATCGGGAATTGGTTCCGGAACCAATTCGTAATCATGGTCATAGCTGTTTCCTGTGTGAAATT
GTTATCCGCTCACAATTCCACACAACATACGAGCCGGAAGCATAAAGTGTAAAGCCTGGGGTGCCTAATG
AGTGAGCTAACTCACATTAGGCTGAATTAGGCGCGCCTATTTCTGAATTCCCGATCTAGTAACATAGATG
ACACCGCGCGCGATAATTTATCCTAGTTTGCGCGCTATATTTTGTTTTCTATCGCGTATTAAATGTATAA
TTGCGGGACTCTAATCATAAAAACCCATCTCATAAATAACGTCATGCATTACATGTTAATTATTACATGC
TTAACGTAATTCAACAGAAATTATATGATAATCATCGCAAGACCGGCAACAGGATTCAATCTTAAGAAAC
TTTATTGCCAAATGTTTGAACGATCGGGGATCATCCGGGTCTGTGGCGGGAACTCCACGAAAATATCCGA
ACGCAGCAAGATATCGCGGTGCATCTCGGTCTTGCCTGGGCAGTCGCCGCCGACGCCGTTGATGTGGACG
CCGGGCCCGATCATATTGTCGCTCAGGATCGTGGCGTTGTGCTTGTCGGCCGTTGCTGTCGTAATGATAT
CGGCACCTTCGACCGCCTGTTCCGCAGAGATCCCGTGGGCGAAGAACTCCAGCATGAGATCCCCGCGCTG
GAGGATCATCCAGCCGGCGTCCCGGAAAACGATTCCGAAGCCCAACCTTTCATAGAAGGCGGCGGTGGAA
TCGAAATCTCGTGATGGCAGGTTGGGCGTCGCTTGGTCGGTCATTTCGAACCCCAGAGTCCCGCTCAGAA
GAACTCGTCAAGAAGGCGATAGAAGGCGATGCGCTGCGAATCGGGAGCGGCGATACCGTAAAGCACGAGG
AAGCGGTCAGCCCATTCGCCGCCAAGCTCTTCAGCAATATCACGGGTAGCCAACGCTATGTCCTGATAGC
GGTCCGCCACACCCAGCCGGCCACAGTCGATGAATCCAGAAAAGCGGCCATTTTCCACCATGATATTCGG
CAAGCAGGCATCGCCATGGGTCACGACGAGATCATCGCCGTCGGGCATGCGCGCCTTGAGCCTGGCGAAC
AGTTCGGCTGGCGCGAGCCCCTGATGCTCTTCGTCCAGATCATCCTGATCGACAAGACCGGCTTCCATCC
GAGTACGTGCTCGCTCGATGCGATGTTTCGCTTGGTGGTCGAATGGGCAGGTAGCCGGATCAAGCGTATG
CAGCCGCCGCATTGCATCAGCCATGATGGATACTTTCTCGGCAGGAGCAAGGTGAGATGACAGGAGATCC
TGCCCCGGCACTTCGCCCAATAGCAGCCAGTCCCTTCCCGCTTCAGTGACAACGTCGAGCACAGCTGCGC
AAGGAACGCCCGTCGTGGCCAGCCACGATAGCCGCGCTGCCTCGTCCTGCAGTTCATTCAGGGCACCGGA
CAGGTCGGTCTTGACAAAAAGAACCGGGCGCCCCTGCGCTGACAGCCGGAACACGGCGGCATCAGAGCAG
CCGATTGTCTGTTGTGCCCAGTCATAGCCGAATAGCCTCTCCACCCAAGCGGCCGGAGAACCTGCGTGCA
ATCCATCTTGTTCAATCATGCGAAACGATCCAGATCCGGTGCAGATTATTTGGATTGAGAGTGAATATGA
GACTCTAATTGGATACCGAGGGGAATTTATGGAACGTCAGTGGAGCATTTTTGACAAGAAATATTTGCTA
GCTGATAGTGACCTTAGGCGACTTTTGAACGCGCAATAATGGTTTCTGACGTATGTGCTTAGCTCATTAA
ACTCCAGAAACCCGCGGCTGAGTGGCTCCTTCAACGTTGCGGTTCTGTCAGTTCCAAACGTAAAACGGCT
TGTCCCGCGTCATCGGCGGGGGTCATAACGTGACTCCCTTAATTCTCCGCTCATGATGAATTCAGAAATA
AATTCAGCCTAATTCGGCGTTAATTCAGTACATTAAAAACGTCCGCAATGTGTTATTAAGTTGTCTAAGC
GTCAATTTGTTTACACCACAATATATCCTGCCACCAGCCAGCCAACAGCTCCCCGACCGGCAGCTCGGCA
CAAAATCACCACTCGATACAGGCAGCCCATCAGTCCGGGACGGCGTCAGCGGGAGAGCCGTTGTAAGGCG
GCAGACTTTGCTCATGTTACCGATGCTATTCGGAAGAACGGCAACTAAGCTGCCGGGTTTGAAACACGGA
TGATCTCGCGGAGGGTAGCATGTTGATTGTAACGATGACAGAGCGTTGCTGCCTGTGATCAATTCGGGCA
CGAACCCAGTGGACATAAGCCTGTTCGGTTCGTAAGCTGTAATGCAAGTAGCGTATGCGCTCACGCAACT
GGTCCAGAACCTTGACCGAACGCAGCGGTGGTAACGGCGCAGTGGCGGTTTTCATGGCTTGTTATGACTG
TTTTTTTGGGGTACAGTCTATGCCTCGGGCATCCAAGCAGCAAGCGCGTTACGCCGTGGGTCGATGTTTG
ATGTTATGGAGCAGCAACGATGTTACGCAGCAGGGCAGTCGCCCTAAAACAAAGTTAAACATCATGGGGG
AAGCGGTGATCGCCGAAGTATCGACTCAACTATCAGAGGTAGTTGGCGTCATCGAGCGCCATCTCGAACC
GACGTTGCTGGCCGTACATTTGTACGGCTCCGCAGTGGATGGCGGCCTGAAGCCACACAGTGATATTGAT
TTGCTGGTTACGGTGACCGTAAGGCTTGATGAAACAACGCGGCGAGCTTTGATCAACGACCTTTTGGAAA
CTTCGGCTTCCCCTGGAGAGAGCGAGATTCTCCGCGCTGTAGAAGTCACCATTGTTGTGCACGACGACAT
CATTCCGTGGCGTTATCCAGCTAAGCGCGAACTGCAATTTGGAGAATGGCAGCGCAATGACATTCTTGCA
GGTATCTTCGAGCCAGCCACGATCGACATTGATCTGGCTATCTTGCTGACAAAAGCAAGAGAACATAGCG
TTGCCTTGGTAGGTCCAGCGGCGGAGGAACTCTTTGATCCGGTTCCTGAACAGGATCTATTTGAGGCGCT
AAATGAAACCTTAACGCTATGGAACTCGCCGCCCGACTGGGCTGGCGATGAGCGAAATGTAGTGCTTACG
TTGTCCCGCATTTGGTACAGCGCAGTAACCGGCAAAATCGCGCCGAAGGATGTCGCTGCCGACTGGGCAA
TGGAGCGCCTGCCGGCCCAGTATCAGCCCGTCATACTTGAAGCTAGACAGGCTTATCTTGGACAAGAAGA
AGATCGCTTGGCCTCGCGCGCAGATCAGTTGGAAGAATTTGTCCACTACGTGAAAGGCGAGATCACCAAG
GTAGTCGGCAAATAATGTCTAGCTAGAAATTCGTTCAAGCCGACGCCGCTTCGCGGCGCGGCTTAACTCA
AGCGTTAGATGCACTAAGCACATAATTGCTCACAGCCAAACTATCAGGTCAAGTCTGCTTTTATTATTTT
TAAGCGTGCATAATAAGCCCTACACAAATTGGGAGATATATCATGCATGACCAAAATCCCTTAACGTGAG
TTTTCGTTCCACTGAGCGTCAGACCCCGTAGAAAAGATCAAAGGATCTTCTTGAGATCCTTTTTTTCTGC
GCGTAATCTGCTGCTTGCAAACAAAAAAACCACCGCTACCAGCGGTGGTTTGTTTGCCGGATCAAGAGCT
ACCAACTCTTTTTCCGAAGGTAACTGGCTTCAGCAGAGCGCAGATACCAAATACTGTCCTTCTAGTGTAG
CCGTAGTTAGGCCACCACTTCAAGAACTCTGTAGCACCGCCTACATACCTCGCTCTGCTAATCCTGTTAC
CAGTGGCTGCTGCCAGTGGCGATAAGTCGTGTCTTACCGGGTTGGACTCAAGACGATAGTTACCGGATAA
GGCGCAGCGGTCGGGCTGAACGGGGGGTTCGTGCACACAGCCCAGCTTGGAGCGAACGACCTACACCGAA
CTGAGATACCTACAGCGTGAGCTATGAGAAAGCGCCACGCTTCCCGAAGGGAGAAAGGCGGACAGGTATC
CGGTAAGCGGCAGGGTCGGAACAGGAGAGCGCACGAGGGAGCTTCCAGGGGGAAACGCCTGGTATCTTTA
TAGTCCTGTCGGGTTTCGCCACCTCTGACTTGAGCGTCGATTTTTGTGATGCTCGTCAGGGGGGCGGAGC
CTATGGAAAAACGCCAGCAACGCGGCCTTTTTACGGTTCCTGGCCTTTTGCTGGCCTTTTGCTCACATGT
TCTTTCCTGCGTTATCCCCTGATTCTGTGGATAACCGTATTACCGCCTTTGAGTGAGCTGATACCGCTCG
CCGCAGCCGAACGACCGAGCGCAGCGAGTCAGTGAGCGAGGAAGCGGAAGAGCGCCTGATGCGGTATTTT
CTCCTTACGCATCTGTGCGGTATTTCACACCGCATATGGTGCACTCTCAGTACAATCTGCTCTGATGCCG
CATAGTTAAGCCAGTATACACTCCGCTATCGCTACGTGACTGGGTCATGGCTGCGCCCCGACACCCGCCA
ACACCCGCTGACGCGCCCTGACGGGCTTGTCTGCTCCCGGCATCCGCTTACAGACAAGCTGTGACCGTCT
CCGGGAGCTGCATGTGTCAGAGGTTTTCACCGTCATCACCGAAACGCGCGAGGCAGGGTGCCTTGATGTG
GGCGCCGGCGGTCGAGTGGCGACGGCGCGGCTTGTCCGCGCCCTGGTAGATTGCCTGGCCGTAGGCCAGC
CATTTTTGAGCGGCCAGCGGCCGCGATAGGCCGACGCGAAGCGGCGGGGCGTAGGGAGCGCAGCGACCGA
AGGGTAGGCGCTTTTTGCAGCTCTTCGGCTGTGCGCTGGCCAGACAGTTATGCACAGGCCAGGCGGGTTT
TAAGAGTTTTAATAAGTTTTAAAGAGTTTTAGGCGGAAAAATCGCCTTTTTTCTCTTTTATATCAGTCAC
TTACATGTGTGACCGGTTCCCAATGTACGGCTTTGGGTTCCCAATGTACGGGTTCCGGTTCCCAATGTAC
GGCTTTGGGTTCCCAATGTACGTGCTATCCACAGGAAAGAGACCTTTTCGACCTTTTTCCCCTGCTAGGG
CAATTTGCCCTAGCATCTGCTCCGTACATTAGGAACCGGCGGATGCTTCGCCCTCGATCAGGTTGCGGTA
GCGCATGACTAGGATCGGGCCAGCCTGCCCCGCCTCCTCCTTCAAATCGTACTCCGGCAGGTCATTTGAC
CCGATCAGCTTGCGCACGGTGAAACAGAACTTCTTGAACTCTCCGGCGCTGCCACTGCGTTCGTAGATCG
TCTTGAACAACCATCTGGCTTCTGCCTTGCCTGCGGCGCGGCGTGCCAGGCGGTAGAGAAAACGGCCGAT
GCCGGGATCGATCAAAAAGTAATCGGGGTGAACCGTCAGCACGTCCGGGTTCTTGCCTTCTGTGATCTCG
CGGTACATCCAATCAGCTAGCTCGATCTCGATGTACTCCGGCCGCCCGGTTTCGCTCTTTACGATCTTGT
AGCGGCTAATCAAGGCTTCACCCTCGGATACCGTCACCAGGCGGCCGTTCTTGGCCTTCTTCGTACGCTG
CATGGCAACGTGCGTGGTGTTTAACCGAATGCAGGTTTCTACCAGGTCGTCTTTCTGCTTTCCGCCATCG
GCTCGCCGGCAGAACTTGAGTACGTCCGCAACGTGTGGACGGAACACGCGGCCGGGCTTGTCTCCCTTCC
CTTCCCGGTATCGGTTCATGGATTCGGTTAGATGGGAAACCGCCATCAGTACCAGGTCGTAATCCCACAC
ACTGGCCATGCCGGCCGGCCCTGCGGAAACCTCTACGTGCCCGTCTGGAAGCTCGTAGCGGATCACCTCG
CCAGCTCGTCGGTCACGCTTCGACAGACGGAAAACGGCCACGTCCATGATGCTGCGACTATCGCGGGTGC
CCACGTCATAGAGCATCGGAACGAAAAAATCTGGTTGCTCGTCGCCCTTGGGCGGCTTCCTAATCGACGG
CGCACCGGCTGCCGGCGGTTGCCGGGATTCTTTGCGGATTCGATCAGCGGCCGCTTGCCACGATTCACCG
GGGCGTGCTTCTGCCTCGATGCGTTGCCGCTGGGCGGCCTGCGCGGCCTTCAACTTCTCCACCAGGTCAT
CACCCAGCGCCGCGCCGATTTGTACCGGGCCGGATGGTTTGCGACCGCTCACGCCGATTCCTCGGGCTTG
GGGGTTCCAGTGCCATTGCAGGGCCGGCAGACAACCCAGCCGCTTACGCCTGGCCAACCGCCCGTTCCTC
CACACATGGGGCATTCCACGGCGTCGGTGCCTGGTTGTTCTTGATTTTCCATGCCGCCTCCTTTAGCCGC
TAAAATTCATCTACTCATTTATTCATTTGCTCATTTACTCTGGTAGCTGCGCGATGTATTCAGATAGCAG
CTCGGTAATGGTCTTGCCTTGGCGTACCGCGTACATCTTCAGCTTGGTGTGATCCTCCGCCGGCAACTGA
AAGTTGACCCGCTTCATGGCTGGCGTGTCTGCCAGGCTGGCCAACGTTGCAGCCTTGCTGCTGCGTGCGC
TCGGACGGCCGGCACTTAGCGTGTTTGTGCTTTTGCTCATTTTCTCTTTACCTCATTAACTCAAATGAGT
TTTGATTTAATTTCAGCGGCCAGCGCCTGGACCTCGCGGGCAGCGTCGCCCTCGGGTTCTGATTCAAGAA
CGGTTGTGCCGGCGGCGGCAGTGCCTGGGTAGCTCACGCGCTGCGTGATACGGGACTCAAGAATGGGCAG
CTCGTACCCGGCCAGCGCCTCGGCAACCTCACCGCCGATGCGCGTGCCTTTGATCGCCCGCGACACGACA
AAGGCCGCTTGTAGCCTTCCATCCGTGACCTCAATGCGCTGCTTAACCAGCTCCACCAGGTCGGCGGTGG
CCCATATGTCGTAAGGGCTTGGCTGCACCGGAATCAGCACGAAGTCGGCTGCCTTGATCGCGGACACAGC
CAAGTCCGCCGCCTGGGGCGCTCCGTCGATCACTACGAAGTCGCGCCGGCCGATGGCCTTCACGTCGCGG
TCAATCGTCGGGCGGTCGATGCCGACAACGGTTAGCGGTTGATCTTCCCGCACGGCCGCCCAATCGCGGG
CACTGCCCTGGGGATCGGAATCGACTAACAGAACATCGGCCCCGGCGAGTTGCAGGGCGCGGGCTAGATG
GGTTGCGATGGTCGTCTTGCCTGACCCGCCTTTCTGGTTAAGTACAGCGATAACCTTCATGCGTTCCCCT
TGCGTATTTGTTTATTTACTCATCGCATCATATACGCAGCGACCGCATGACGCAAGCTGTTTTACTCAAA
TACACATCACCTTTTTAGACGGCGGCGCTCGGTTTCTTCAGCGGCCAAGCTGGCCGGCCAGGCCGCCAGC
TTGGCATCAGACAAACCGGCCAGGATTTCATGCAGCCGCACGGTTGAGACGTGCGCGGGCGGCTCGAACA
CGTACCCGGCCGCGATCATCTCCGCCTCGATCTCTTCGGTAATGAAAAACGGTTCGTCCTGGCCGTCCTG
GTGCGGTTTCATGCTTGTTCCTCTTGGCGTTCATTCTCGGCGGCCGCCAGGGCGTCGGCCTCGGTCAATG
CGTCCTCACGGAAGGCACCGCGCCGCCTGGCCTCGGTGGGCGTCACTTCCTCGCTGCGCTCAAGTGCGCG
GTACAGGGTCGAGCGATGCACGCCAAGCAGTGCAGCCGCCTCTTTCACGGTGCGGCCTTCCTGGTCGATC
AGCTCGCGGGCGTGCGCGATCTGTGCCGGGGTGAGGGTAGGGCGGGGGCCAAACTTCACGCCTCGGGCCT
TGGCGGCCTCGCGCCCGCTCCGGGTGCGGTCGATGATTAGGGAACGCTCGAACTCGGCAATGCCGGCGAA
CACGGTCAACACCATGCGGCCGGCCGGCGTGGTGGTGTCGGCCCACGGCTCTGCCAGGCTACGCAGGCCC
GCGCCGGCCTCCTGGATGCGCTCGGCAATGTCCAGTAGGTCGCGGGTGCTGCGGGCCAGGCGGTCTAGCC
TGGTCACTGTCACAACGTCGCCAGGGCGTAGGTGGTCAAGCATCCTGGCCAGCTCCGGGCGGTCGCGCCT
GGTGCCGGTGATCTTCTCGGAAAACAGCTTGGTGCAGCCGGCCGCGTGCAGTTCGGCCCGTTGGTTGGTC
AAGTCCTGGTCGTCGGTGCTGACGCGGGCATAGCCCAGCAGGCCAGCGGCGGCGCTCTTGTTCATGGCGT
AATGTCTCCGGTTCTAGTCGCAAGTATTCTACTTTATGCGACTAAAACACGCGACAAGAAAACGCCAGGA
AAAGGGCAGGGCGGCAGCCTGTCGCGTAACTTAGGACTTGTGCGACATGTCGTTTTCAGAAGACGGCTGC
ACTGAACGTCAGAAGCCGACTGCACTATAGCAGCGGAGGGGTTGGATCAAAGTACTTTGATCCCGAGGGG
AACCCTGTGGTTGGCATGCACATACAAATGGACGAACGGATAAACCT
