>Addgene plasmid #74814 | pGWB420 | addgene partial sequence | sequence record 153341 | ccdB-Fwd 5'-GCATGATGACCACCGATATG-3'
GTGGCTGATCTCAGCCACCGCGAAAATGACATCAAAAACGCCATTAACCTGATGTTCTGGGGAATATAAA
TGTCAGGCTCCCTTATACACAGCCAGTCTGCAGGTCGACCATAGTGACTGGATATGTTGTGTTTTACAGT
ATTATGTAGTCTGTTTTTTATGCAAAATCTAATTTAATATATTGATATTTATATCATTTTACGTTTCTCG
TTCAGCTTTCTTGTACAAAGTGGTTGATAACAGCGGGTTAATTAACGGTGAACAAAAGCTAATCTCCGAG
GAAGACTTGAACGGTGAACAAAAATTAATCTCAGAAGAAGACTTGAACGGACTCGACGGTGAACAAAAGT
TGATTTCTGAAGAAGATTTGAACGGTGAACAAAAGCTAATCTCCGAGGAAGACTTGAACGGTGAACAAAA
ATTAATCTCAGAAGAAGACTTGAACGGACTCGACGGTGAACAAAAGTTGATTTCTGAAGAAGATTTGAAC
GGTGAACAAAAGCTAATCTCCGAGGAAGACTTGAACGGTGAACAAAAATTAATCTCAGAAGAAGACTTGA
ACGGACTCGACGGTGAACAAAAGTTGATTTCTGAAGAAGATTTGAACGGTGAACAAAAGCTAATCTCCGA
GGAAGACTTGAACGGTGCTTAGAGCTCGAATTTCCCCGATCGTTCAA
